>Addgene plasmid #160605 | pUPD2 SV40-AcrIIA4 (GB3333) | addgene full sequence | sequence record 322049 | Addgene NGS Result
CTTCTAGTGTAGCCGTAGTTAGGCCACCACTTCAAGAACTCTGTAGCACCGCCTACATACCTCGCTCTGC
TAATCCTGTTACCAGTGGCTGCTGCCAGTGGCGATAAGTCGTGTCTTACCGGGTTGGACTCAAGACGATA
GTTACCGGATAAGGCGCAGCGGTCGGGCTGAACGGGGGGTTCGTGCACACAGCCCAGCTTGGAGCGAACG
ACCTACACCGAACTGAGATACCTACAGCGTGAGCTATGAGAAAGCGCCACGCTTCCCGAAGGGAGAAAGG
CGGACAGGTATCCGGTAAGCGGCAGGGTCGGAACAGGAGAGCGCACGAGGGAGCTTCCAGGGGGAAACGC
CTGGTATCTTTATAGTCCTGTCGGGTTTCGCCACCTCTGACTTGAGCGTCGATTTTTGTGATGCTCGTCA
GGGGGGCGGAGCCTGTGGAAAAACGCCAGCAACGCGGCCTTTTTACGGTTCCTGGCCTTTTGCTGGCCTT
TTGCTCACATGTTCTTTCCTGCGTTATCCCCTGATTCTGTGGATAACCGTATTACCGCCTTTGAGTGAGC
TGATACCGCTCGCCGCAGCCGAACGACCGAGCGCAGCGAGTCAGTGAGCGAGGAAGCCTGCATAACGCGA
AGTAATCTTTTCGGTTTTAAAGAAAAAGGGCAGGGTGGTGACACCTTGCCCTTTTTTGCCGGACTGCAGC
GGCCGCTACTAGTCGCGATGAGTGGTCTCAAAGCTCAATTCAGTTCGGACTTCAGAGTTATGGTCTGCAT
ATCGTTATAAAATTCTTCCTCATCTTCATACTCCTGATTCCAACCTGACTTAAATGCAGAAATGAACTTC
TCCACAATTGACTCGTTTTCAGATTCGCTAATCACGTACTCGTTCCCGTCGTTATTGACGTGTATGATAA
GTTGAGTTATACTGTTGCTGTCTGTCCCACTCAACTTAGCCGTATAATCTTTGTTTTTAATTTCACGAAT
AAGCTCATTAATGTTGACCTTTCGTTTTTTCTTAGGCATTCGAGACCACTCATCGCTCTAGAAGCGGCCG
CGAATTCCAGAAATCATCCTTAGCGAAAGCTAAGGATTTTTTTTATCTGAAATTCTGCCTCGTGATACGC
CTATTTTTATAGGTTAATGTCATGATAATAATGGTTTCTTAGACGTCAGGTGGCACTCGAGTTGATCGGG
CACGTAAGAGGTTCCAACTTTCACCATAATGAAATAAGATCACTACCGGGCGTATTTTTTGAGTTATCGA
GATTTTCAGGAGCTAAGGAAGCTAAAATGGAGAAAAAAATCACTGGATATACCACCGTTGATATATCCCA
ATGGCATCGTAAAGAACATTTTGAGGCATTTCAGTCAGTTGCTCAATGTACCTATAACCAGACCGTTCAG
CTGGATATTACGGCCTTTTTAAAGACCGTAAAGAAAAATAAGCACAAGTTTTATCCGGCCTTTATTCACA
TTCTTGCCCGCCTGATGAATGCTCATCCGGAATTTCGTATGGCAATGAAAGACGGTGAGCTGGTGATATG
GGATAGTGTTCACCCTTGTTACACCGTTTTCCATGAGCAAACTGAAACGTTTTCATCACTCTGGAGTGAA
TACCACGACGATTTCCGGCAGTTTCTACACATATATTCGCAAGATGTGGCGTGTTACGGTGAAAACCTGG
CCTATTTCCCTAAAGGGTTTATTGAGAATATGTTTTTCGTATCAGCCAATCCCTGGGTGAGTTTCACCAG
TTTTGATTTAAACGTGGCCAATATGGACAACTTCTTCGCCCCCGTTTTCACCATGGGCAAATATTATACG
CAAGGCGACAAGGTGCTGATGCCGCTGGCGATTCAGGTTCATCATGCCGTTTGTGATGGCTTCCATGTCG
GCAGAATGCTTAATGAATTACAACAGTACTGCGACGAGTGGCAGGGCGGGGCGTAATTTGATATCGAGCT
CGCTTGGACTCCTGTTGATAGATCCAGTAATGACCTCAGAACTCCATCTGGATTTGTTCAGAACGCTCGG
TTGCCGCCGGGCGTTTTTTATTGGTGAGAATCCAAGCCTCGAGCTGTCAGACCAAGTTTACTCATATATA
CTTTAGATTGATTTAAAACTTCATTTTTAATTTAAAAGGATCTAGGTGAAGATCCTTTTTGATAATCTCA
TGACCAAAATCCCTTAACGTGAGTTTTCGTTCCACTGAGCGTCAGACCCCGTAGAAAAGATCAAAGGATC
TTCTTGAGATCCTTTTTTTCTGCGCGTAATCTGCTGCTTGCAAACAAAAAAACCACCGCTACCAGCGGTG
GTTTGTTTGCCGGATCAAGAGCTACCAACTCTTTTTCCGAAGGTAACTGGCTTCAGCAGAGCGCAGATAC
CAAATACTGTT
Features (pLannotate 1.2.2; 8 found; start..end, strand, type, name):
    636..693     -  terminator     his operon terminator: This putative transcriptin terminator from the E. coli his operon has a 2-bp deletion introduced during synthesis. Its efficiency has not been determined.
    694..713     -  misc_feature   BioBrick suffix: universal suffix for all parts
   1036..1057    -  misc_feature   BioBrick prefix: BioBrick prefix for parts that do not start with "ATG"
   1060..1103    +  terminator     bacterial terminator: putative bacterial transcription terminator
   1189..1286    +  promoter       cat promoter: promoter of the E. coli cat gene encoding chloramphenicol acetyltransferase
   1287..1943    +  CDS            cat: CAT_ECOLX - Experimental evidence at protein level: Swiss-Prot protein existence level 1. This enzyme is an effector of chloramphenicol resistance in bacteria. From Escherichia coli. This protein is used as a marker in many commonly used cloning vectors, such as pACYC184.
   1967..2061    +  terminator     lambda t0 terminator: transcription terminator from phage lambda
   2244..441     +  rep_origin     ori (across the origin): high-copy-number ColE1/pMB1/pBR322/pUC origin of replication
