[The description below was written by a language model from this plasmid's Addgene catalogue record and pLannotate feature annotations shown in this document.]
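Description:
pUPD2 SV40-AcrIIA4 (GB3333) is a small (about 2.4 kb) synthetic-biology entry plasmid from the GoldenBraid modular cloning system for plants. Its backbone, pUPD2, is a domestication vector derived from the BioBrick assembly plasmid pSB1C3. The feature table shows this ancestry: a high-copy ColE1/pUC-type origin of replication and a chloramphenicol acetyltransferase (cat) gene driven by its own promoter and followed by the lambda t0 terminator. BioBrick prefix and suffix remnants bracket the cloning region, and bacterial transcription terminators, including one from the his operon, insulate it. The plasmid is propagated in E. coli under chloramphenicol selection and carries no plant promoter, plant terminator or plant selection marker of its own.

The payload is a roughly 290 bp synthetic part encoding AcrIIA4, an anti-CRISPR protein known as an inhibitor of Cas9. It is joined to an SV40 element, presumably the SV40 nuclear localisation signal, although the record does not spell this out. The coding sequence is codon optimised for Nicotiana benthamiana, and internal BsaI and BsmBI sites have been removed so that it is compatible with Type IIS assembly. The automated annotation did not label the insert itself, but the unannotated gap between the BioBrick suffix and prefix matches its expected position. The part was cloned through BsmBI sites that were destroyed in the process, and it can be released with BsaI. This allows it to be combined with promoter and terminator parts into plant transcriptional units. According to the associated work, such units are used to test and tune anti-CRISPR control of CRISPR/Cas activity in plants.
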