Addgene plasmid #160605: pUPD2 SV40-AcrIIA4 (GB3333)
Purpose: SV40-AcrIIA4 codon optimized for N.benthamiana
Depositing lab: Diego Orzaez. Depositing organization: Agencia Estatal Consejo Superior de Investigaciones Científicas, M.P. Publication: Strong and tunable anti-CRISPR/Cas activities in plants. Calvache C, Vazquez-Vilar M, Selma S, Uranga M, Fernandez-Del-Carmen A, Daros JA, Orzaez D. Plant Biotechnol J. 2022 Feb;20(2):399-408. doi: 10.1111/pbi.13723. Epub 2021 Oct 31. PubMed 34632687.
Backbone
  Vector backbone: pUPD2
  Backbone manufacturer: self-made; derived from the BioBrick assembly plasmid pSB1C3
  Vector type: Synthetic Biology
Growth in bacteria
  Bacterial resistance: Chloramphenicol, 25 μg/mL
  Growth temperature: 37°C
  Growth strain: DH5alpha
  Copy number: High Copy
Gene/Insert
  Gene/Insert name: AcrIIA4
  Species: Synthetic
  Insert size (bp): 290
  Mutation: BsaI and BsmBI sites removed
  Cloning method: Restriction Enzyme; 5′ cloning site BsmBI (destroyed during cloning); 3′ cloning site BsmBI (destroyed during cloning)
  Sequencing primers: 5′ gctttcgctaaggatgatttctgg; 3′ cagggtggtgacaccttgcc
Terms and licenses: Academic/Nonprofit Terms; Industry Terms: Not Available to Industry
Depositor comments: Compatible with GoldenBraid; insert can be released with BsaI
How to cite: pUPD2 SV40-AcrIIA4 (GB3333) was a gift from Diego Orzaez (Addgene plasmid # 160605 ; http://n2t.net/addgene:160605 ; RRID:Addgene_160605)
